LOCUS       Exported 5194 bp ds-DNA circular SYN 04-JUL-2016
DEFINITION  synthetic circular DNA
ACCESSION   .
VERSION     .
KEYWORDS    .
SOURCE      synthetic DNA construct
  ORGANISM  synthetic DNA construct
REFERENCE   1 (bases 1 to 5194)
  AUTHORS   .
  TITLE     Direct Submission
  JOURNAL   Exported Friday, Oct 11, 2019 from SnapGene Viewer 4.3.11
            https://www.snapgene.com
COMMENT     cassette retournee le 4 07 16 sac kpn1
FEATURES             Location/Qualifiers
     source          1..5194
                     /organism="synthetic DNA construct"
                     /mol_type="other DNA"
     rep_origin      complement(135..441)
                     /direction=LEFT
                     /label=F1 ori
     CDS             complement(460..528)
                     /label=LacZ alpha
     primer_bind     599..616
                     /label=M13-fwd
     primer_bind     625..645
                     /label=T7
     misc_feature    716..949
                     /label=U6
     misc_feature    958..963
                     /label=BsmB1
     misc_feature    2831..2836
                     /label=BsmB1
                     /label=BsmB1(1)
     misc_feature    join(2838..2841,2843..2849,2855..2858,2864..2872,2874..2929
                     )
                     /label=+85 ch RNA backbone
     misc_feature    2842
                     /label=Stabilized_sgRNA_Mutation
                     /label=Stabilized_sgRNA_Mutation(1)
     misc_feature    2850..2854
                     /label=Satbilized_sgRNA_Mutation
     misc_feature    2859..2863
                     /label=Stabilized_sgRNA_Mutation
                     /label=Stabilized_sgRNA_Mutation(2)
     misc_feature    2873
                     /label=Stabilized_sgRNA_Mutation
     primer_bind     complement(3004..3023)
                     /label=T3
     primer_bind     complement(3041..3061)
                     /label=M13-rev
     misc_binding    complement(3067..3089)
                     /label=LacO
     rep_origin      complement(3429..4111)
                     /direction=LEFT
                     /label=ColE1 origin
     CDS             complement(4209..4868)
                     /label=AmpR
ORIGIN
        1 ctaaattgta agcgttaata ttttgttaaa attcgcgtta aatttttgtt aaatcagctc
       61 attttttaac caataggccg aaatcggcaa aatcccttat aaatcaaaag aatagaccga
      121 gatagggtnn nnnnnnnnnn nnnnnnnnnn nnnnnnnnnn nnnnnaaaga acgtggactc
      181 caacgtcaaa ggnnnnnnnn nnnnnnnnnn nnnnnnnnnn nnnnnnnnnn nnnnnnnnnn
      241 ntnnnnnnnn nnnnnnnnnn nnnnnnnnnn nnnnnnnnnn nnnnnnnnnn nnnnnnnnnn
      301 nnnnnnnnnn nnnnnnnnnn nnnnnnnnnn nnngnnnnnn nnnnnnnnnn nnnnnnnnnn
      361 nnnnnnnnnn nnnnnnnnnn nnnnnnnnnn nnnnnnnnnn nnnnnnnnnn nnnnnnnnnn
      421 nnnnnnnnnn nnnnnnnnnn nnnnnnnnnn nnnnnnnncc cattcgccat tcaggctgcg
      481 caactgttgg gaagggcgat cggtgcgggc ctcttcgcta ttacgccagc tggcgaaagg
      541 gggatgtgct gcaaggcgat taagttgggt aacgccaggg ttttcccagt cacgacgttg
      601 taaaacgacg gccagtgagc gcgcgtaata cgactcacta tagggcgaat tggagctcca
      661 ccgcggtggc ggccgctcta gaactagtgg atccgagggg acccagagag ggcctatttc
      721 ccatgattcc ttcatatttg catatacgat acaaggctgt tagagagata attagaatta
      781 atttgactgt aaacacaaag atattagtac aaaatacgtg acgtagaaag taataatttc
      841 ttgggtagtt tgcagtttta aaattatgtt ttaaaatgga ctatcatatg cttaccgtaa
      901 cttgaaagta tttcgatttc ttggctttat atatcttgtg gaaaggacga aacaccggag
      961 acggttgtaa atgagcacac aaaatacaca tgctaaaata ttatattcta tgacctttat
     1021 aaaatcaacc aaaatcttct ttttaataac tttagtatca ataattagaa tttttatgtt
     1081 cctttttgca aacttttaat aaaaatgagc aaaataaaaa aacgctagtt ttagtaactc
     1141 gcgttgtttt cttcaccttt aataatagct actccaccac ttgttcctaa gcggtcagct
     1201 cctgcttcaa tcattttttg agcatcttca aatgttctaa ctccaccagc tgctttaact
     1261 aaagcattgt ctttaacaac tgacttcatt agtttaacat cttcaaatgt tgcacctgat
     1321 tttgaaaatc ctgttgatgt tttaacaaat tctaatccag cttcaacagc tatttcacaa
     1381 gctttcatga tttcttcttt tgttaataaa caattttcca taatacattt aacaacatgt
     1441 gatccagctg ctttttttac agctttcatg tcttctaaaa ctaattcata atttttgtct
     1501 tttaatgcac caatatttaa taccatatca atttctgttg caccatcttt aattgcttca
     1561 gaaacttcga atgcttttgt agctgttgtg catgcaccta gaggaaaacc tacaacattt
     1621 gttattccta catttgtgcc ttttaataat tctttacaat agcttgttca atatgaatta
     1681 acacaaactg ttgcaaaatc aaattcaatt gcttcatcac ataattgttt aatttcagct
     1741 ttcgtagcat cttgttttaa taatgtgtga tctatatatt tgtttagttt cattttttct
     1801 cctatatatt catttttaat tttaattctt taataatttc gtctacttta actttagcgt
     1861 tttgaacaga ttcaccaaca cctataaaat aaatttttag tttaggttca gttccacttg
     1921 ggcgaacagc aaatcatgac ttatcttcta aataaaattt tagtaagtct tgtcctggca
     1981 tattatacat tccatcgatg tagtcttcaa cattaacaac tttaagtcca gcaatttgag
     2041 ttaagggtgt tgctctcaat gatttcatta atggttcaat ttttaatttc ttttcttctg
     2101 gtttaaaatt caagtttaaa gtgaaagtgt aatatgcacc catttcttta aataaatctt
     2161 ctaaatagtc tactaatgtt ttattttgtt ttttataaaa tcaagcagcc tctgctatta
     2221 atatagaagc ttgtattcca tctttatctc tagctgagtc atcaattaca tatccataac
     2281 tttcttcata agcaaaaaca aaatttaatc cgttatcttc ttctttagca atttctctac
     2341 ccattcattt aaatccagtt aaagttttta caatattaac tccatatttt tcatgagcga
     2401 ttctatcacc caaatcactt gttacaaaac ttgaatatag agccggattt tttggaatgc
     2461 tatttaagcg ttttagattt gataattttc aatcaattaa aattggtcct gtttgatttc
     2521 catctaatct tacaaaatga ccatcatgtt ttattgccat tccaaatctg tcagcatctg
     2581 ggtcattcat aataataata tctgcatcat gtttaatacc atattcaagc ggtatttttc
     2641 atgcaggatc aaattctgga tttggattta caacattttt aaatgtttca tcttcaaatg
     2701 catgctcttc aacctcaata acgttatatc ctgattcacg taatattttt ggggtaaatt
     2761 tagttcctgt tccattaact gcgctaaaaa taatttttaa atctttttta gcttcttgct
     2821 cttttttgta cgtctctgtt taagagctat gctggaaaca gcatagcaag tttaaataag
     2881 gctagtccgt tatcaacttg aaaaagtggc accgagtcgg tgcttttttg aattctagat
     2941 cttgagacaa atggcagtat tcatccacaa ttctcgaggg ggggcccggt acccagcttt
     3001 tgttcccttt agtgagggtt aattgcgcgc ttggcgtaat catggtcata gctgtttcct
     3061 gtgtgaaatt gttatccgct cacaattcca cacaacatac gagccggaag cataaagtgt
     3121 aaagcctggg gtgcctaatg agtgagctaa ctcacattaa ttgcgttgcg ctcactgccc
     3181 gctttccagt cgggaaacct gtcgtgccag ctgcattaat gaatcggcca acgcgcgggg
     3241 agaggcggtt tgcgtattgg gcgctcttcc gcttcctcgc tcactgactc gctgcgctcg
     3301 gtcgttcggc tgcggcgagc ggtatcagct cactcaaagg cggtaatacg gttatccaca
     3361 gaatcagggg ataacgcagg aaagaacatg tgagcaaaag gccagcaaaa ggccaggaac
     3421 cgtaaaaagg ccgcgttgct ggcgtttttc cataggctcc gcccccctga cgagcatcac
     3481 aaaaatcgac gctcaagtca gaggtggcga aacccgacag gactataaag ataccaggcg
     3541 tttccccctg gaagctccct cgtgcgctct cctgttccga ccctgccgct taccggatac
     3601 ctgtccgcct ttctcccttc gggaagcgtg gcgctttctc atagctcacg ctgtaggtat
     3661 ctcagttcgg tgtaggtcgt tcgctccaag ctgggctgtg tgcacgaacc ccccgttcag
     3721 cccgaccgct gcgccttatc cggtaactat cgtcttgagt ccaacccggt aagacacgac
     3781 ttatcgccac tggcagcagc cactggtaac aggattagca gagcgaggta tgtaggcggt
     3841 gctacagagt tcttgaagtg gtggcctaac tacggctaca ctagaaggac agtatttggt
     3901 atctgcgctc tgctgaagcc agttaccttc ggaaaaagag ttggtagctc ttgatccggc
     3961 aaacaaacca ccgctggtag cggtggtttt tttgtttgca agcagcagat tacgcgcaga
     4021 aaaaaaggat ctcaagaaga tcctttgatc ttttctacgg ggtctgacgc tcagtggaac
     4081 gaaaactcac gttaagggat tttggtcatg agattatcaa aaaggatctt cacctagatc
     4141 cttttaaatt aaaaatgaag ttttaaatca atctaaagta tatatgagta aacttggtct
     4201 gacagttacc aatgcttaat cagtgaggca cctatctcag cgatctgtct atttcgttca
     4261 tccatagttg cctgactccc cgtcgtgtag ataactacga tacgggaggg cttaccatct
     4321 ggccccagtg ctgcaatgat accgcgagac ccacgctcac cggctccaga tttatcagca
     4381 ataaaccagc cagccggaag ggccgagcgc agaagtggtc ctgcaacttt atccgcctcc
     4441 atccagtcta ttaattgttg ccgggaagct agagtaagta gttcgccagt taatagtttg
     4501 cgcaacgttg ttgccattgc tacaggcatc gtggtgtcac gctcgtcgtt tggtatggct
     4561 tcattcagct ccggttccca acgatcaagg cgagttacat gatcccccat gttgtgcaaa
     4621 aaagcggtta gctccttcgg tcctccgatc gttgtcagaa gtaagttggc cgcagtgtta
     4681 tcactcatgg ttatggcagc actgcataat tctcttactg tcatgccatc cgtaagatgc
     4741 ttttctgtga ctggtgagta ctcaaccaag tcattctgag aatagtgtat gcggcgaccg
     4801 agttgctctt gcccggcgtc aatacgggat aataccgcgc cacatagcag aactttaaaa
     4861 gtgctcatca ttggaaaacg ttcttcgggg cgaaaactct caaggatctt accgctgttg
     4921 agatccagtt cgatgtaacc cactcgtgca cccaactgat cttcagcatc ttttactttc
     4981 accagcgttt ctgggtgagc aaaaacagga aggcaaaatg ccgcaaaaaa gggaataagg
     5041 gcgacacgga aatgttgaat actcatactc ttcctttttc aatattattg aagcatttat
     5101 cagggttatt gtctcatgag cggatacata tttgaatgta tttagaaaaa taaacaaata
     5161 ggggttccgc gcacatttcc ccgaaaagtg ccac
//
