>Addgene plasmid #134913 | SUPERBLADE5 | addgene full sequence | sequence record 266132 | Addgene NGS Result
CTAAATTGTAAGCGTTAATATTTTGTTAAAATTCGCGTTAAATTTTTGTTAAATCAGCTCATTTTTTAAC
CAATAGGCCGAAATCGGCAAAATCCCTTATAAATCAAAAGAATAGACCGAGATAGGGT
[37 nt withheld, positions 129-165]
AAAGAACGTGGACTCCAACGTCAAAGG
[49 nt withheld, positions 193-241]
T
[91 nt withheld, positions 243-333]
G
[124 nt withheld, positions 335-458]
CCCATTCGCCATTCAGGCTGCGCAACTGTTGGGAAGGGCGATCGGTGCGGGCCTCTTCGCTATTACGCCA
GCTGGCGAAAGGGGGATGTGCTGCAAGGCGATTAAGTTGGGTAACGCCAGGGTTTTCCCAGTCACGACGT
TGTAAAACGACGGCCAGTGAATTGTAATACGACTCACTATAGGGCGAATTGGAGCTCCACCGCGGTGGCG
GCCGCTCTAGAACTAGTGGATCCGAGGGGACCCAGAGAGGGCCTATTTCCCATGATTCCTTCATATTTGC
ATATACGATACAAGGCTGTTAGAGAGATAATTAGAATTAATTTGACTGTAAACACAAAGATATTAGTACA
AAATACGTGACGTAGAAAGTAATAATTTCTTGGGTAGTTTGCAGTTTTAAAATTATGTTTTAAAATGGAC
TATCATATGCTTACCGTAACTTGAAAGTATTTCGATTTCTTGGCTTTATATATCTTGTGGAAAGGACGAA
ACACCGGAGACGGTTGTAAATGAGCACACAAAATACACATGCTAAAATATTATATTCTATGACCTTTATA
AAATCAACCAAAATCTTCTTTTTAATAACTTTAGTATCAATAATTAGAATTTTTATGTTCCTTTTTGCAA
ACTTTTAATAAAAATGAGCAAAATAAAAAAACGCTAGTTTTAGTAACTCGCGTTGTTTTCTTCACCTTTA
ATAATAGCTACTCCACCACTTGTTCCTAAGCGGTCAGCTCCTGCTTCAATCATTTTTTGAGCATCTTCAA
ATGTTCTAACTCCACCAGCTGCTTTAACTAAAGCATTGTCTTTAACAACTGACTTCATTAGTTTAACATC
TTCAAATGTTGCACCTGATTTTGAAAATCCTGTTGATGTTTTAACAAATTCTAATCCAGCTTCAACAGCT
ATTTCACAAGCTTTCATGATTTCTTCTTTTGTTAATAAACAATTTTCCATAATACATTTAACAACATGTG
ATCCAGCTGCTTTTTTTACAGCTTTCATGTCTTCTAAAACTAATTCATAATTTTTGTCTTTTAATGCACC
AATATTTAATACCATATCAATTTCTGTTGCACCATCTTTAATTGCTTCAGAAACTTCGAATGCTTTTGTA
GCTGTTGTGCATGCACCTAGAGGAAAACCTACAACATTTGTTATTCCTACATTTGTGCCTTTTAATAATT
CTTTACAATAGCTTGTTCAATATGAATTAACACAAACTGTTGCAAAATCAAATTCAATTGCTTCATCACA
TAATTGTTTAATTTCAGCTTTCGTAGCATCTTGTTTTAATAATGTGTGATCTATATATTTGTTTAGTTTC
ATTTTTTCTCCTATATATTCATTTTTAATTTTAATTCTTTAATAATTTCGTCTACTTTAACTTTAGCGTA
TTGAACAGATTCACCAACACCTATAAAATAAATTTTTAGTTTAGGTTCAGTTCCACTTGGGCGAACAGCA
AATCATGACTTATCTTCTAAATAAAATTTTAGTAAGTCTTGTCCTGGCATATTATACATTCCATCGATGT
AGTCTTCAACATTAACAACTTTAAGTCCAGCAATTTGAGTTAAGGGTGTTGCTCTCAATGATTTCATTAA
TGGTTCAATTTTTAATTTCTTTTCTTCTGGTTTAAAATTCAAGTTTAAAGTGAAAGTGTAATATGCACCC
ATTTCTTTAAATAAATCTTCTAAATAGTCTACTAATGTTTTATTTTGTTTTTTATAAAATCAAGCAGCCT
CTGCTATTAATATAGAAGCTTGTATTCCATCTTTATCTCTAGCTGAGTCATCAATTACATATCCATAACT
TTCTTCATAAGCAAAAACAAAATTTAATCCGTTATCTTCTTCTTTAGCAATTTCTCTACCCATTCATTTA
AATCCAGTTAAAGTTTTTACAATATTAACTCCATATTTTTCATGAGCGATTCTATCACCCAAATCACTTG
TTACAAAACTTGAATATAGAGCCGGATTTTTTGGAATGCTATTTAAGCGTTTTAGATTTGATAATTTTCA
ATCAATTAAAATTGGTCCTGTTTGATTTCCATCTAATCTTACAAAATGACCATCATGTTTTATTGCCATT
CCAAATCTGTCAGCATCTGGGTCATTCATAATAATAATATCTGCATCATGTTTAATACCATATTCAAGCG
GTATTTTTCATGCAGGATCAAATTCTGGATTTGGATTTACAACATTTTTAAATGTTTCATCTTCAAATGC
ATGCTCTTCAACCTCAATAACGTTATATCCTGATTCACGTAATATTTTTGGGGTAAATTTAGTTCCTGTT
CCATTAACTGCGCTAAAAATAATTTTTAAATCTTTTTTAGCTTCTTGCTCTTTTTTGTACGTCTCTGTTT
AAGAGCTATGCTGGAAACAGCATAGCAAGTTTAAATAAGGCTAGTCCGTTATCAACTTGAAAAAGTGGCA
CCGAGTCGGTGCTTTTTTGAATTCTAGATCTTGAGACAAATGGCAGTATTCATCCACAATTCTCGAGGGG
GGGCCCGGTACCAGCTTTTGTTCCCTTTAGTGAGGGTTAATTTCGAGCTTGGCGTAATCATGGTCATAGC
TGTTTCCTGTGTGAAATTGTTATCCGCTCACAATTCCACACAACATACGAGCCGGAAGCATAAAGTGTAA
AGCCTGGGGTGCCTAATGAGTGAGCTAACTCACATTAATTGCGTTGCGCTCACTGCCCGCTTTCCAGTCG
GGAAACCTGTCGTGCCAGCTGCATTAATGAATCGGCCAACGCGCGGGGAGAGGCGGTTTGCGTATTGGGC
GCTCTTCCGCTTCCTCGCTCACTGACTCGCTGCGCTCGGTCGTTCGGCTGCGGCGAGCGGTATCAGCTCA
CTCAAAGGCGGTAATACGGTTATCCACAGAATCAGGGGATAACGCAGGAAAGAACATGTGAGCAAAAGGC
CAGCAAAAGGCCAGGAACCGTAAAAAGGCCGCGTTGCTGGCGTTTTTCCATAGGCTCCGCCCCCCTGACG
AGCATCACAAAAATCGACGCTCAAGTCAGAGGTGGCGAAACCCGACAGGACTATAAAGATACCAGGCGTT
TCCCCCTGGAAGCTCCCTCGTGCGCTCTCCTGTTCCGACCCTGCCGCTTACCGGATACCTGTCCGCCTTT
CTCCCTTCGGGAAGCGTGGCGCTTTCTCATAGCTCACGCTGTAGGTATCTCAGTTCGGTGTAGGTCGTTC
GCTCCAAGCTGGGCTGTGTGCACGAACCCCCCGTTCAGCCCGACCGCTGCGCCTTATCCGGTAACTATCG
TCTTGAGTCCAACCCGGTAAGACACGACTTATCGCCACTGGCAGCAGCCACTGGTAACAGGATTAGCAGA
GCGAGGTATGTAGGCGGTGCTACAGAGTTCTTGAAGTGGTGGCCTAACTACGGCTACACTAGAAGAACAG
TATTTGGTATCTGCGCTCTGCTGAAGCCAGTTACCTTCGGAAAAAGAGTTGGTAGCTCTTGATCCGGCAA
ACAAACCACCGCTGGTAGCGGTGGTTTTTTTGTTTGCAAGCAGCAGATTACGCGCAGAAAAAAAGGATCT
CAAGAAGATCCTTTGATCTTTTCTACGGGGTCTGACGCTCAGTGGAACGAAAACTCACGTTAAGGGATTT
TGGTCATGAGATTATCAAAAAGGATCTTCACCTAGATCCTTTTAAATTAAAAATGAAGTTTTAAATCAAT
CTAAAGTATATATGAGTAAACTTGGTCTGACAGTTACCAATGCTTAATCAGTGAGGCACCTATCTCAGCG
ATCTGTCTATTTCGTTCATCCATAGTTGCCTGACTCCCCGTCGTGTAGATAACTACGATACGGGAGGGCT
TACCATCTGGCCCCAGTGCTGCAATGATACCGCGAGACCCACGCTCACCGGCTCCAGATTTATCAGCAAT
AAACCAGCCAGCCGGAAGGGCCGAGCGCAGAAGTGGTCCTGCAACTTTATCCGCCTCCATCCAGTCTATT
AATTGTTGCCGGGAAGCTAGAGTAAGTAGTTCGCCAGTTAATAGTTTGCGCAACGTTGTTGCCATTGCTA
CAGGCATCGTGGTGTCACGCTCGTCGTTTGGTATGGCTTCATTCAGCTCCGGTTCCCAACGATCAAGGCG
AGTTACATGATCCCCCATGTTGTGCAAAAAAGCGGTTAGCTCCTTCGGTCCTCCGATCGTTGTCAGAAGT
AAGTTGGCCGCAGTGTTATCACTCATGGTTATGGCAGCACTGCATAATTCTCTTACTGTCATGCCATCCG
TAAGATGCTTTTCTGTGACTGGTGAGTACTCAACCAAGTCATTCTGAGAATAGTGTATGCGGCGACCGAG
TTGCTCTTGCCCGGCGTCAATACGGGATAATACCGCGCCACATAGCAGAACTTTAAAAGTGCTCATCATT
GGAAAACGTTCTTCGGGGCGAAAACTCTCAAGGATCTTACCGCTGTTGAGATCCAGTTCGATGTAACCCA
CTCGTGCACCCAACTGATCTTCAGCATCTTTTACTTTCACCAGCGTTTCTGGGTGAGCAAAAACAGGAAG
GCAAAATGCCGCAAAAAAGGGAATAAGGGCGACACGGAAATGTTGAATACTCATACTCTTCCTTTTTCAA
TATTATTGAAGCATTTATCAGGGTTATTGTCTCATGAGCGGATACATATTTGAATGTATTTAGAAAAATA
AACAAATAGGGGTTCCGCGCACATTTCCCCGAAAAGTGCCAC
Features (pLannotate 1.2.2; 16 found; start..end, strand, type, name):
     30..458     -  rep_origin     f1 ori (sequence partly withheld): f1 bacteriophage origin of replication; arrow indicates direction of (+) strand synthesis
    463..620     -  CDS            lacZα (fragment): LacZα fragment of β-galactosidase; lacZ fragment
    623..641     +  promoter       T7 promoter: promoter for bacteriophage T7 RNA polymerase
    650..691     +  misc_feature   MCS (fragment): pBluescript multiple cloning site
    705..945     +  promoter       U6 promoter: RNA polymerase III promoter for human U6 snRNA
   1131..1790    -  CDS            deoC1: DEOC1_STAAN - Also known as dra. Experimental evidence at protein level: Swiss-Prot protein existence level 1. Catalyzes a reversible aldol reaction between acetaldehyde and D-glyceraldehyde 3-phosphate to generate 2-deoxy-D-ribose 5- phosphate. From Staphylococcus aureus (strain N315).
   2853..2920    +  misc_RNA       tracrRNA (fragment): trans-activating CRISPR RNA for the Streptococcus pyogenes CRISPR/Cas9 system
   2970..2990    +  misc_feature   MCS (fragment): pBluescript multiple cloning site
   3002..3020    -  promoter       T3 promoter: promoter for bacteriophage T3 RNA polymerase
   3065..3081    -  protein_bind   lac operator: The lac repressor binds to the lac operator to inhibit transcription in E. coli. This inhibition can be relieved by adding lactose or isopropyl-β-D-thiogalactopyranoside (IPTG). lac repressor encoded by lacI
   3089..3119    -  promoter       lac promoter: promoter for the E. coli lac operon
   3134..3155    -  protein_bind   CAP binding site: CAP binding activates transcription in the presence of cAMP. E. coli catabolite activator protein
   3168..3260    -  CDS            lacI (fragment): lac repressor; lacI; The lac repressor binds to the lac operator to inhibit transcription in E. coli. This inhibition can be relieved by adding lactose or isopropyl-β-D-thiogalactopyranoside (IPTG).
   3443..4031    -  rep_origin     ori: high-copy-number ColE1/pMB1/pBR322/pUC origin of replication
   4202..5062    -  CDS            AmpR: β-lactamase; bla; confers resistance to ampicillin, carbenicillin, and related antibiotics
   5063..5167    -  promoter       AmpR promoter: bla
