[The description below was written by a language model from this plasmid's Addgene catalogue record, the feature table of its GenBank file and pLannotate feature annotations shown in this document.]
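Description:
SUPERBLADE5 is an empty sgRNA cloning backbone of about 5.2 kb, built on a pBluescript-type phagemid and intended for producing guide RNAs in the Nanoblades system, in which virus-derived particles are loaded with Cas9–sgRNA ribonucleoproteins for genome editing in primary cells and in vivo. It is propagated in E. coli through a high-copy ColE1/pUC origin and selected with ampicillin via the β-lactamase gene and its promoter. Remnants of the parental cloning vector surround the cassette: an f1 origin, lacZα fragment, lac promoter and operator, residual multiple cloning site segments, and flanking T7, T3 and M13 primer sites that can be used for sequencing.

The functional unit is a human U6 RNA polymerase III promoter followed by a pair of BsmBI recognition sites that bracket a stuffer of roughly 1.9 kb, and then the Streptococcus pyogenes Cas9 sgRNA scaffold. Automated annotation finds a match to a Staphylococcus aureus deoC coding sequence within the stuffer, which appears to be filler only and is removed when the plasmid is cut. The record lists the cloning method as unknown, but the layout suggests that BsmBI digestion releases the stuffer so that a target-specific spacer can be inserted directly between the U6 promoter and the scaffold. The scaffold carries several annotated stabilizing mutations based on a published optimized sgRNA design, which the depositors included to increase genome editing efficiency. No Cas9, reporter or mammalian selection marker is annotated, so Cas9 and the particle components must come from other constructs. The depositor's map and the sequenced record differ by a few bases in length but agree in overall organization.
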