Addgene plasmid #134913: SUPERBLADE5
Purpose: (Empty Backbone) Empty backbone for cloning sgRNA sequence to be used in nanoblades system (Optimized for increased genome editing efficiency via Chen B et al., 2013)
Depositing lab: Philippe Mangeot & Théophile Ohlmann & Emiliano Ricci. Depositing organization: Delegation INSERM Rhones Alpes - Auvergne. Publication: Genome editing in primary cells and in vivo using viral-derived Nanoblades loaded with Cas9-sgRNA ribonucleoproteins. Mangeot PE, Risson V, Fusil F, Marnef A, Laurent E, Blin J, Mournetas V, Massourides E, Sohier TJM, Corbin A, Aube F, Teixeira M, Pinset C, Schaeffer L, Legube G, Cosset FL, Verhoeyen E, Ohlmann T, Ricci EP. Nat Commun. 2019 Jan 3;10(1):45. doi: 10.1038/s41467-018-07845-z. PubMed 30604748.
Backbone
  Vector backbone: SUPERBLADE5
  Backbone size (bp): 5194
  Modifications to backbone: Includes stabilizing sgRNA mutations in backbone to increase genome editing efficiency
  Vector type: CRISPR, Synthetic Biology
  Promoter: U6
Growth in bacteria
  Bacterial resistance: Ampicillin, 100 μg/mL
  Growth temperature: 37°C
  Growth strain: DH5alpha
  Copy number: Unknown
Gene/Insert
  Cloning method: Unknown
  Sequencing primers: 5′ Unknown
Terms and licenses: Academic/Nonprofit Terms; Industry Terms: Not Available to Industry
Depositor comments: Includes stabilizing sgRNA mutations in backbone to increase genome editing efficiency designed using the method outlined in “Dynamic imaging of genomic loci in living human cells by an optimized CRISPR/Cas system” (PMID 24360272).
How to cite: SUPERBLADE5 was a gift from Philippe Mangeot & Théophile Ohlmann & Emiliano Ricci (Addgene plasmid # 134913 ; http://n2t.net/addgene:134913 ; RRID:Addgene_134913)
